Addgene plasmid #169268: p414GPD-3xFLAG-RBM28 dE8
Purpose: S. cerevisiae (yeast) vector for constitutive expression of 3xFLAG-RBM28 delta Exon 8
Depositing lab: Susan Baserga. Depositing organization: Yale University. Publication: Biallelic splicing variants in the nucleolar 60S assembly factor RBM28 cause the ribosomopathy ANE syndrome. Bryant CJ, Lorea CF, de Almeida HL Jr, Weinert L, Vedolin L, Pinto E Vairo F, Baserga SJ. Proc Natl Acad Sci U S A. 2021 May 11;118(19). pii: 2017777118. doi: 10.1073/pnas.2017777118. PubMed 33941690.
Backbone
  Vector backbone: p414GPD
  Vector type: Yeast Expression
  Selectable markers: TRP1
Growth in bacteria
  Bacterial resistance: Ampicillin, 100 μg/mL
  Growth temperature: 37°C
  Growth strain: DH5alpha
  Copy number: High Copy
Gene/Insert
  Gene/Insert name: RBM28 delta E8
  Species: H. sapiens (human)
  Mutation: deleted Exon 8
  Entrez Gene: RBM28 (a.k.a. ANES, NOP4)
  Promoter: GPD
  Tag / fusion protein: 3xFLAG (N terminal on insert)
  Cloning method: Gibson Cloning
  Sequencing primers: 5′ GACGGTAGGTATTGATTGTAATTCTGT; 3′ TTCGGTTAGAGCGGATGTGG
Terms and licenses: Academic/Nonprofit Terms; Industry Terms: Not Available to Industry
How to cite: p414GPD-3xFLAG-RBM28 dE8 was a gift from Susan Baserga (Addgene plasmid # 169268 ; http://n2t.net/addgene:169268 ; RRID:Addgene_169268)
