[The description below was written by a language model from this plasmid's Addgene catalogue record and pLannotate feature annotations shown in this document.]
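Description:
p414GPD-3xFLAG-RBM28 dE8 is a yeast–E. coli shuttle vector built on the p414GPD backbone for constitutive expression of a mutant human RBM28 protein in Saccharomyces cerevisiae. In yeast it is maintained through a CEN6/ARS element, which provides centromere-based segregation and low, stable copy number, and it is selected by tryptophan prototrophy through the TRP1 marker and its own promoter. In bacteria it replicates to high copy from a ColE1/pUC-type origin and is selected with ampicillin via the β-lactamase gene. The 7.9 kb sequence also carries pBluescript-derived remnants: an f1 origin, lac promoter/operator and lacZα fragments, and T3 and T7 promoters flanking the expression cassette.

The cassette is driven by the strong constitutive GPD (TDH3/GAP) promoter and ends at the CYC1 terminator. Downstream of the promoter lies an N-terminal 3xFLAG epitope for detection or immunoprecipitation, followed by the RBM28 open reading frame. attB1 and attB2 Gateway sites flank the coding sequence, although the record lists Gibson assembly as the cloning method for this plasmid. The annotation splits RBM28 into two adjoining fragments, which fits the recorded deletion of exon 8.

RBM28 is a nucleolar RNA-binding protein, and one of its recorded aliases is NOP4. The associated publication concerns biallelic RBM28 splicing variants as the cause of the ribosomopathy ANE syndrome and describes the protein as a 60S ribosomal subunit assembly factor. The plasmid is therefore suited to testing in yeast how loss of exon 8 affects the protein's expression and function. The record does not give the specific assays or host strains used.
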