Features (pLannotate 1.2.2; 25 found; start..end, strand, type, name):
     69..572     -  misc_feature   CEN/ARS: S. cerevisiae CEN6 centromere fused to an autonomously replicating sequence
    609..713     +  promoter       AmpR promoter: bla
    714..1574    +  CDS            AmpR: β-lactamase; bla; confers resistance to ampicillin, carbenicillin, and related antibiotics
   1745..2333    +  rep_origin     ori: high-copy-number ColE1/pMB1/pBR322/pUC origin of replication
   2516..2608    +  CDS            lacI (fragment): lac repressor; lacI; The lac repressor binds to the lac operator to inhibit transcription in E. coli. This inhibition can be relieved by adding lactose or isopropyl-β-D-thiogalactopyranoside (IPTG).
   2621..2642    +  protein_bind   CAP binding site: CAP binding activates transcription in the presence of cAMP. E. coli catabolite activator protein
   2657..2687    +  promoter       lac promoter: promoter for the E. coli lac operon
   2695..2711    +  protein_bind   lac operator: The lac repressor binds to the lac operator to inhibit transcription in E. coli. This inhibition can be relieved by adding lactose or isopropyl-β-D-thiogalactopyranoside (IPTG). lac repressor encoded by lacI
   2756..2774    +  promoter       T3 promoter: promoter for bacteriophage T3 RNA polymerase
   2799..3442    +  promoter       GAP promoter: S. cerevisiae TDH3; promoter for glyceraldehyde-3-phosphate dehydrogenase
   3448..3477    +  misc_feature   MCS (fragment): pBluescript multiple cloning site
   3481..3546    +  CDS            3xFLAG: three tandem FLAG® epitope tags, followed by an enterokinase cleavage site
   3547..3571    +  protein_bind   attB1: mutant version of attB; recombination site for the Gateway® BP reaction BP Clonase™
   3577..4383    +  CDS            RBM28 (fragment): RBM28_HUMAN - Experimental evidence at protein level: Swiss-Prot protein existence level 1. Nucleolar component of the spliceosomal ribonucleoprotein complexes. From Homo sapiens (Human).
   4382..5716    +  CDS            RBM28 (fragment): RBM28_HUMAN - Experimental evidence at protein level: Swiss-Prot protein existence level 1. Nucleolar component of the spliceosomal ribonucleoprotein complexes. From Homo sapiens (Human).
   5718..5742    -  protein_bind   attB2: mutant version of attB; recombination site for the Gateway® BP reaction BP Clonase™
   5745..5992    +  terminator     CYC1 terminator: S. cerevisiae CYC1; transcription terminator for CYC1
   6011..6029    -  promoter       T7 promoter: promoter for bacteriophage T7 RNA polymerase
   6037..6192    +  CDS            lacZα (fragment): LacZα fragment of β-galactosidase; lacZ fragment
   6196..6624    +  rep_origin     f1 ori (sequence partly withheld): f1 bacteriophage origin of replication; arrow indicates direction of (+) strand synthesis
   6652..6703    -  misc_feature   bom (fragment): basis of mobility region from pBR322
   6754..7428    -  CDS            TRP1: phosphoribosylanthranilate isomerase, required for tryptophan biosynthesis; S. cerevisiae TRP1; yeast auxotrophic marker
   7429..7576    -  promoter       TRP1 promoter: S. cerevisiae TRP1
   7714..7763    -  misc_feature   bom (fragment): basis of mobility region from pBR322
   7865..1       -  CDS            rop (fragment) (across the origin): Rop protein, which maintains plasmids at low copy number; rop
>Addgene plasmid #169268 | p414GPD-3xFLAG-RBM28 dE8 | addgene full sequence | sequence record 335155 | Addgene NGS Result
GACGAAAGGGCCTCGTGATACGCCTATTTTTATAGGTTAATGTCATGATAATAATGGTTTCTTAGACGGA
TCGCTTGCCTGTAACTTACACGCGCCTCGTATCTTTTAATGATGGAATAATTTGGGAATTTACTCTGTGT
TTATTTATTTTTATGTTTTGTATTTGGATTTTAGAAAGTAAATAAAGAAGGTAGAAGAGTTACGGAATGA
AGAAAAAAAAATAAACAAAGGTTTAAAAAATTTCAACAAAAAGCGTACTTTACATATATATTTATTAGAC
AAGAAAAGCAGATTAAATAGATATACATTCGATTAACGATAAGTAAAATGTAAAATCACAGGATTTTCGT
GTGTGGTCTTCTACACAGACAAGATGAAACAATTCGGCATTAATACCTGAGAGCAGGAAGAGCAAGATAA
AAGGTAGTATTTGTTGGCGATCCCCCTAGAGTCTTTTACATCTTCGGAAAACAAAAACTATTTTTTCTTT
AATTTCTTTTTTTACTTTCTATTTTTAATTTATATATTTATATTAAAAAATTTAAATTATAATTATTTTT
ATAGCACGTGATGAAAAGGACCCAGGTGGCACTTTTCGGGGAAATGTGCGCGGAACCCCTATTTGTTTAT
TTTTCTAAATACATTCAAATATGTATCCGCTCATGAGACAATAACCCTGATAAATGCTTCAATAATATTG
AAAAAGGAAGAGTATGAGTATTCAACATTTCCGTGTCGCCCTTATTCCCTTTTTTGCGGCATTTTGCCTT
CCTGTTTTTGCTCACCCAGAAACGCTGGTGAAAGTAAAAGATGCTGAAGATCAGTTGGGTGCACGAGTGG
GTTACATCGAACTGGATCTCAACAGCGGTAAGATCCTTGAGAGTTTTCGCCCCGAAGAACGTTTTCCAAT
GATGAGCACTTTTAAAGTTCTGCTATGTGGCGCGGTATTATCCCGTATTGACGCCGGGCAAGAGCAACTC
GGTCGCCGCATACACTATTCTCAGAATGACTTGGTTGAGTACTCACCAGTCACAGAAAAGCATCTTACGG
ATGGCATGACAGTAAGAGAATTATGCAGTGCTGCCATAACCATGAGTGATAACACTGCGGCCAACTTACT
TCTGACAACGATCGGAGGACCGAAGGAGCTAACCGCTTTTTTGCACAACATGGGGGATCATGTAACTCGC
CTTGATCGTTGGGAACCGGAGCTGAATGAAGCCATACCAAACGACGAGCGTGACACCACGATGCCTGTAG
CAATGGCAACAACGTTGCGCAAACTATTAACTGGCGAACTACTTACTCTAGCTTCCCGGCAACAATTAAT
AGACTGGATGGAGGCGGATAAAGTTGCAGGACCACTTCTGCGCTCGGCCCTTCCGGCTGGCTGGTTTATT
GCTGATAAATCTGGAGCCGGTGAGCGTGGGTCTCGCGGTATCATTGCAGCACTGGGGCCAGATGGTAAGC
CCTCCCGTATCGTAGTTATCTACACGACGGGGAGTCAGGCAACTATGGATGAACGAAATAGACAGATCGC
TGAGATAGGTGCCTCACTGATTAAGCATTGGTAACTGTCAGACCAAGTTTACTCATATATACTTTAGATT
GATTTAAAACTTCATTTTTAATTTAAAAGGATCTAGGTGAAGATCCTTTTTGATAATCTCATGACCAAAA
TCCCTTAACGTGAGTTTTCGTTCCACTGAGCGTCAGACCCCGTAGAAAAGATCAAAGGATCTTCTTGAGA
TCCTTTTTTTCTGCGCGTAATCTGCTGCTTGCAAACAAAAAAACCACCGCTACCAGCGGTGGTTTGTTTG
CCGGATCAAGAGCTACCAACTCTTTTTCCGAAGGTAACTGGCTTCAGCAGAGCGCAGATACCAAATACTG
TTCTTCTAGTGTAGCCGTAGTTAGGCCACCACTTCAAGAACTCTGTAGCACCGCCTACATACCTCGCTCT
GCTAATCCTGTTACCAGTGGCTGCTGCCAGTGGCGATAAGTCGTGTCTTACCGGGTTGGACTCAAGACGA
TAGTTACCGGATAAGGCGCAGCGGTCGGGCTGAACGGGGGGTTCGTGCACACAGCCCAGCTTGGAGCGAA
CGACCTACACCGAACTGAGATACCTACAGCGTGAGCTATGAGAAAGCGCCACGCTTCCCGAAGGGAGAAA
GGCGGACAGGTATCCGGTAAGCGGCAGGGTCGGAACAGGAGAGCGCACGAGGGAGCTTCCAGGGGGAAAC
GCCTGGTATCTTTATAGTCCTGTCGGGTTTCGCCACCTCTGACTTGAGCGTCGATTTTTGTGATGCTCGT
CAGGGGGGCGGAGCCTATGGAAAAACGCCAGCAACGCGGCCTTTTTACGGTTCCTGGCCTTTTGCTGGCC
TTTTGCTCACATGTTCTTTCCTGCGTTATCCCCTGATTCTGTGGATAACCGTATTACCGCCTTTGAGTGA
GCTGATACCGCTCGCCGCAGCCGAACGACCGAGCGCAGCGAGTCAGTGAGCGAGGAAGCGGAAGAGCGCC
CAATACGCAAACCGCCTCTCCCCGCGCGTTGGCCGATTCATTAATGCAGCTGGCACGACAGGTTTCCCGA
CTGGAAAGCGGGCAGTGAGCGCAACGCAATTAATGTGAGTTAGCTCACTCATTAGGCACCCCAGGCTTTA
CACTTTATGCTTCCGGCTCGTATGTTGTGTGGAATTGTGAGCGGATAACAATTTCACACAGGAAACAGCT
ATGACCATGATTACGCCAAGCGCGCAATTAACCCTCACTAAAGGGAACAAAAGCTGGAGCTCAGTTTATC
ATTATCAATACTCGCCATTTCAAAGAATACGTAAATAATTAATAGTAGTGATTTTCCTAACTTTATTTAG
TCAAAAAATTAGCCTTTTAATTCTGCTGTAACCCGTACATGCCCAAAATAGGGGGCGGGTTACACAGAAT
ATATAACATCGTAGGTGTCTGGGTGAACAGTTTATTCCTGGCATCCACTAAATATAATGGAGCCCGCTTT
TTAAGCTGGCATCCAGAAAAAAAAAGAATCCCAGCACCAAAATATTGTTTTCTTCACCAACCATCAGTTC
ATAGGTCCATTCTCTTAGCGCAACTACAGAGAACAGGGGCACAAACAGGCAAAAAACGGGCACAACCTCA
ATGGAGTGATGCAACCTGCCTGGAGTAAATGATGACACAAGGCAATTGACCCACGCATGTATCTATCTCA
TTTTCTTACACCTTCTATTACCTTCTGCTCTCTCTGATTTGGAAAAAGCTGAAAAAAAAGGTTGAAACCA
GTTCCCTGAAATTATTCCCCTACTTGACTAATAAGTATATAAAGACGGTAGGTATTGATTGTAATTCTGT
AAATCTATTTCTTAAACTTCTTAAATTCTACTTTTATAGTTAGTCTTTTTTTTAGTTTTAAAACACCAGA
ACTTAGTTTCGACGGATTCTAGAACTAGTGGATCCCCCGGGCTGCAGATGGACTACAAAGACCATGACGG
TGATTATAAAGATCATGATATCGATTACAAGGATGACGATGACAAGACAAGTTTGTACAAAAAAGCAGGC
TACAAAATGGCCGGCCTGACCTTATTTGTGGGCCGCCTCCCGCCCTCGGCCCGCAGTGAGCAGCTGGAGG
AACTGTTCAGTCAGGTGGGGCCGGTGAAGCAGTGCTTCGTGGTGACTGAAAAAGGGAGTAAGGCATGTCG
AGGCTTTGGCTATGTCACTTTTTCAATGCTGGAAGATGTTCAGAGGGCCCTCAAGGAGATTACCACCTTT
GAAGGTTGCAAGATCAACGTGACTGTTGCCAAGAAAAAACTGAGGAACAAGACAAAGGAAAAGGGGAAAA
ATGAAAACTCAGAGTGCCCAAAGAAGGAGCCGAAGGCTAAAAAAGCCAAAGTGGCAGATAAGAAAGCCAG
ATTAATTATTCGGAACCTGAGCTTTAAGTGTTCAGAAGATGACTTGAAGACAGTATTTGCTCAATTTGGA
GCTGTCCTGGAAGTAAATATCCCTAGGAAACCAGATGGGAAGATGCGCGGTTTTGGTTTTGTTCAGTTCA
AAAACCTCCTAGAAGCAGGTAAAGCTCTCAAAGGCATGAACATGAAAGAGATAAAAGGCCGGACAGTGGC
TGTGGATTGGGCCGTGGCAAAGGATAAATATAAAGATACACAGTCTGTTTCTGCTATAGGTGAGGAAAAG
AGCCATGAATCTAAACATCAGGAATCAGTTAAAAAGAAGGGCAGAGAGGAAGAGGATATGGAAGAGGAAG
AAAACGATGATGATGACGATGATGATGATGAAGAAGATGGGGTTTTTGATGATGAAGATGAAGAGGAAGA
GAATATAGAATCAAAGGTGACCAAGCCTGTGCAAATTCAGAAGAGCTGTGCAAGTCTCAAACAAAAAGAA
GAGGAAATTACCCTCTGATGTGAATGAAGGGAAAACTGTTTTTATCAGAAATCTGTCCTTTGACTCAGAA
GAAGAAGAACTTGGGGAGCTTCTCCAACAGTTTGGAGAACTCAAATATGTCCGCATTGTCTTGCATCCAG
ACACAGAGCATTCTAAAGGTTGTGCATTTGCCCAGTTCATGACTCAAGAAGCAGCTCAGAAATGCCTTCT
AGCTGCTTCTCCAGAGAATGAGGCTGGTGGGCTTAAACTGGATGGCCGGCAGCTCAAGGTTGACTTGGCG
GTGACCCGTGATGAGGCTGCAAAGCTTCAGACGACGAAGGTGAAGAAGCCGACTGGCACCCGGAATCTCT
ATCTGGCCCGAGAAGGCTTGATTCGTGCTGGGACGAAGGCTGCAGAGGGTGTGAGTGCTGCTGATATGGC
CAAAAGAGAACGGTTTGAGCTGCTGAAGCATCAGAAACTCAAGGACCAGAATATCTTTGTCTCCCGAACC
AGGCTCTGCCTGCACAATCTCCCAAAGGCTGTAGATGACAAACAGCTCAGAAAGCTGCTGCTGAGTGCTA
CTAGTGGAGAGAAAGGGGTGCGCATCAAGGAGTGTAGAGTGATGCGAGACCTCAAAGGAGTTCATGGGAA
CATGAAGGGTCAGTCCCTGGGCTACGCCTTTGCGGAGTTCCAAGAGCACGAGCATGCCCTGAAAGCCCTC
CGCCTCATCAACAACAATCCAGAAATCTTTGGGCCTCTGAAGAGACCAATAGTGGAGTTCTCTTTAGAAG
ATCGAAGAAAACTTAAAATGAAGGAATTAAGGATCCAGCGCAGCTTGCAAAAAATGAGATCCAAGCCTGC
AACTGGTGAGCCTCAGAAGGGGCAACCAGAGCCTGCAAAAGACCAGCAACAGAAGGCAGCTCAACACCAC
ACAGAGGAACAAAGCAAGGTGCCCCCAGAGCAGAAGAGAAAGGCGGGCTCTACCTCATGGACCGGGTTCC
AGACCAAGGCTGAAGTGGAGCAGGTGGAGCTGCCTGATGGAAAGAAGAGAAGAAAGGTCCTGGCGCTCCC
CTCACACCGAGGCCCCAAAATCAGGTTGCGGGACAAAGGCAAAGTGAAGCCCGTCCATCCCAAAAAGCCA
AAGCCACAGATAAACCAGTGGAAGCAGGAGAAGCAGCAATTATCGTCCGAGCAGGTATCTAGGAAAAAAG
CTAAGGGAAATAAGACGGAAACCCGCTTCAACCAGCTGGTCGAACAATATAAGCAGAAATTATTGGGACC
TTCTAAAGGAGCACCTCTTGCAAAGAGGAGCAAATGGTTTGATAGTAACCCAGCTTTCTTGTACAAAGTG
GTAGTCATGTAATTAGTTATGTCACGCTTACATTCACGCCCTCCCCCCACATCCGCTCTAACCGAAAAGG
AAGGAGTTAGACAACCTGAAGTCTAGGTCCCTATTTATTTTTTTATAGTTATGTTAGTATTAAGAACGTT
ATTTATATTTCAAATTTTTCTTTTTTTTCTGTACAGACGCGTGTACGCATGTAACATTATACTGAAAACC
TTGCTTGAGAAGGTTTTGGGACGCTCGAAGGCTTTAATTTGCGGCCGGTACCCAATTCGCCCTATAGTGA
GTCGTATTACGCGCGCTCACTGGCCGTCGTTTTACAACGTCGTGACTGGGAAAACCCTGGCGTTACCCAA
CTTAATCGCCTTGCAGCACATCCCCCTTTCGCCAGCTGGCGTAATAGCGAAGAGGCCCGCACCGATCGCC
CTTCCCAACAGTTGCGCAGCCTGAATGGCGAATGG
[124 nt withheld, positions 6196-6319]
C
[91 nt withheld, positions 6321-6411]
A
[49 nt withheld, positions 6413-6461]
CCTTTGACGTTGGAGTCCACGTTCTTT
[37 nt withheld, positions 6489-6525]
ACCCTATCTCGGTCTATTCTTTTGATTTATAAGGGATTTTGCCGATTTCGGCCTATTGGTTAAAAAATGA
GCTGATTTAACAAAAATTTAACGCGAATTTTAACAAAATATTAACGCTTACAATTTCCTGATGCGGTATT
TTCTCCTTACGCATCTGTGCGGTATTTCACACCGCATAGATCGGCAAGTGCACAAACAATACTTAAATAA
ATACTACTCAGTAATAACCTATTTCTTAGCATTTTTGACGAAATTTGCTATTTTGTTAGAGTCTTTTACA
CCATTTGTCTCCACACCTCCGCTTACATCAACACCAATAACGCCATTTAATCTAAGCGCATCACCAACAT
TTTCTGGCGTCAGTCCACCAGCTAACATAAAATGTAAGCTTTCGGGGCTCTCTTGCCTTCCAACCCAGTC
AGAAATCGAGTTCCAATCCAAAAGTTCACCTGTCCCACCTGCTTCTGAATCAAACAAGGGAATAAACGAA
TGAGGTTTCTGTGAAGCTGCACTGAGTAGTATGTTGCAGTCTTTTGGAAATACGAGTCTTTTAATAACTG
GCAAACCGAGGAACTCTTGGTATTCTTGCCACGACTCATCTCCATGCAGTTGGACGATATCAATGCCGTA
ATCATTGACCAGAGCCAAAACATCCTCCTTAGGTTGATTACGAAACACGCCAACCAAGTATTTCGGAGTG
CCTGAACTATTTTTATATGCTTTTACAAGACTTGAAATTTTCCTTGCAATAACCGGGTCAATTGTTCTCT
TTCTATTGGGCACACATATAATACCCAGCAAGTCAGCATCGGAATCTAGAGCACATTCTGCGGCCTCTGT
GCTCTGCAAGCCGCAAACTTTCACCAATGGACCAGAACTACCTGTGAAATTAATAACAGACATACTCCAA
GCTGCCTTTGTGTGCTTAATCACGTATACTCACGTGCTCAATAGTCACCAATGCCCTCCCTCTTGGCCCT
CTCCTTTTCTTTTTTCGACCGAATTAATTCTTAATCGGCAAAAAAAGAAAAGCTCCGGATCAAGATTGTA
CGTAAGGTGACAAGCTATTTTTCAATAAAGAATATCTTCCACTACTGCCATCTGGCGTCATAACTGCAAA
GTACACATATATTACGATGCTGTTCTATTAAATGCTTCCTATATTATATATATAGTAATGTCGTGATCTA
TGGTGCACTCTCAGTACAATCTGCTCTGATGCCGCATAGTTAAGCCAGCCCCGACACCCGCCAACACCCG
CTGACGCGCCCTGACGGGCTTGTCTGCTCCCGGCATCCGCTTACAGACAAGCTGTGACCGTCTCCGGGAG
CTGCATGTGTCAGAGGTTTTCACCGTCATCACCGAAACGCGCGA
